Addgene plasmid #177745: _pCMV(MinDis)-iCyt_F_SnFR_PM
Purpose: Develop a family of genetically encoded fluorescent biosensors for nicotinic agonists, termed iDrugSnFRs, thus enabling optical subcellular pharmacokinetics for nicotinic agonists
Depositing lab: Henry Lester. Depositing organization: California Institute of Technology. Publication: Fluorescence activation mechanism and imaging of drug permeation with new sensors for smoking-cessation ligands. Nichols AL, Blumenfeld Z, Fan C, Luebbert L, Blom AE, Cohen BN, Marvin JS, Borden PM, Kim CH, Muthusamy AK, Shivange AV, Knox HJ, Campello HR, Wang JH, Dougherty DA, Looger LL, Gallagher T, Rees DC, Lester HA. eLife. 2022 Jan 4;11. pii: 74648. doi: 10.7554/eLife.74648. PubMed 34982029.
Backbone
  Vector backbone: pCMV(MinDis)
  Backbone manufacturer: modified from Invitrogen
  Backbone size w/o insert (bp): 5005
  Vector type: Mammalian Expression
Growth in bacteria
  Bacterial resistance: Ampicillin, 100 μg/mL
  Growth temperature: 37°C
  Growth strain: DH5alpha
  Copy number: High Copy
Gene/Insert
  Gene/Insert name: _pCMV(MinDis)-iCyt_F_SnFR_PM
  Species: Synthetic
  Insert size (bp): 1827
  Promoter: hCMV
  Cloning method: Restriction Enzyme; 5′ cloning site Unknown (unknown if destroyed)
  Sequencing primers: 5′ T7; 3′ BGHR
Terms and licenses: Academic/Nonprofit Terms; Industry Terms: Not Available to Industry
Depositor comments: Read the preprint at bioRxiv: https://www.biorxiv.org/content/10.1101/2021.10.04.463082v3.
How to cite: _pCMV(MinDis)-iCyt_F_SnFR_PM was a gift from Henry Lester (Addgene plasmid # 177745 ; http://n2t.net/addgene:177745 ; RRID:Addgene_177745)
