[The description below was written by a language model from this plasmid's Addgene catalogue record and pLannotate feature annotations shown in this document.]
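Description:
_pCMV(MinDis)-iCyt_F_SnFR_PM is a mammalian expression plasmid built on pCMV(MinDis), a backbone modified from an Invitrogen display-type vector. It carries a synthetic, genetically encoded fluorescent biosensor from the iDrugSnFR family. In bacteria it is maintained at high copy through a ColE1/pUC-type origin and selected with ampicillin via the β-lactamase gene and its own promoter. An f1 origin is also present. No complete mammalian selection cassette is annotated; only a short fragment of the SV40 promoter is detected.

The sensor open reading frame is driven by the human CMV immediate-early enhancer and promoter and terminated by the bovine growth hormone polyadenylation signal. A T7 promoter lies just upstream of the coding region and also serves as a sequencing primer site. The frame begins with the mouse Igκ leader, a secretion signal that routes the protein into the secretory pathway. It ends with a PDGFRβ transmembrane domain fragment that anchors the protein in the membrane, which matches the "PM" suffix for plasma-membrane display. Between these elements the annotation recognises a GFP-derived coding segment flanked by unannotated sequence. That flanking sequence presumably encodes the ligand-binding portion of the sensor, although the feature table does not identify it. A very short hit to a truncated HIV-1 LTR next to the promoter is probably incidental, not a functional viral element.

The sequenced record is 5,200 nt, which is smaller than the sum of the catalogued backbone and insert sizes, so those figures should be treated as approximate. The stated purpose is optical measurement of nicotinic agonists, enabling subcellular pharmacokinetic imaging of such drugs in living cells.
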