Features (pLannotate 1.2.2; 13 found; start..end, strand, type, name):
      9..388     +  enhancer       CMV enhancer: human cytomegalovirus immediate early enhancer
    389..589     +  promoter       CMV promoter: human cytomegalovirus (CMV) immediate early promoter
    591..621     +  LTR            5' LTR (truncated) (fragment): truncated 5' long terminal repeat (LTR) from HIV-1
    637..655     +  promoter       T7 promoter: promoter for bacteriophage T7 RNA polymerase
    736..798     +  sig_peptide    Igκ leader: leader sequence from mouse immunoglobulin κ light chain
   1042..1761    +  CDS            cEGFP: cEGFP is a basic (constitutively fluorescent) green fluorescent protein published in 2008, derived from Aequorea victoria.
   2407..2530    +  CDS            PDGFRβ TM domain (fragment): transmembrane domain from platelet derived growth factor receptor beta
   2635..2746    +  polyA_signal   bGH poly(A) signal: bovine growth hormone polyadenylation signal
   2863..2881    +  promoter       SV40 promoter (fragment): SV40 enhancer and early promoter
   2991..3579    -  rep_origin     ori: high-copy-number ColE1/pMB1/pBR322/pUC origin of replication
   3750..4610    -  CDS            AmpR: β-lactamase; bla; confers resistance to ampicillin, carbenicillin, and related antibiotics
   4611..4715    -  promoter       AmpR promoter: bla
   4742..5170    +  rep_origin     f1 ori (sequence partly withheld): f1 bacteriophage origin of replication; arrow indicates direction of (+) strand synthesis
>Addgene plasmid #177745 | _pCMV(MinDis)-iCyt_F_SnFR_PM | addgene full sequence | sequence record 349553 | Addgene NGS Result
CGCGCGTTGACATTGATTATTGACTAGTTATTAATAGTAATCAATTACGGGGTCATTAGTTCATAGCCCA
TATATGGAGTTCCGCGTTACATAACTTACGGTAAATGGCCCGCCTGGCTGACCGCCCAACGACCCCCGCC
CATTGACGTCAATAATGACGTATGTTCCCATAGTAACGCCAATAGGGACTTTCCATTGACGTCAATGGGT
GGAGTATTTACGGTAAACTGCCCACTTGGCAGTACATCAAGTGTATCATATGCCAAGTACGCCCCCTATT
GACGTCAATGACGGTAAATGGCCCGCCTGGCATTATGCCCAGTACATGACCTTATGGGACTTTCCTACTT
GGCAGTACATCTACGTATTAGTCATCGCTATTACCATGGTGATGCGGTTTTGGCAGTACATCAATGGGCG
TGGATAGCGGTTTGACTCACGGGGATTTCCAAGTCTCCACCCCATTGACGTCAATGGGAGTTTGTTTTGG
CACCAAAATCAACGGGACTTTCCAAAATGTCGTAACAACTCCGCCCCATTGACGCAAATGGGCGGTAGGC
GTGTACGGTGGGAGGTCTATATAAGCAGAACTCTCTGGCTAACTAGAGAACCCACTGCTTACTGGCTTAT
CGAAATTAATACGACTCACTATAGGGAGACCCAAGCTTGGTACCGAGCTCGGATCCACTAGTAACGGCCG
CCAGTGTGCTGGAATTCGGCTTGGGGATATCCACCATGGAGACAGACACACTCCTGCTATGGGTACTGCT
GCTCTGGGTTCCAGGTTCCACTGGTGACAGATCTGCGAACGACACCGTAGTTGTGGGCTCGATCATCTTT
ACAGAAGGGATTATCGTCGCAAACATGGTGGCAGAGATGATTGAGGCGCATACAGACCTTAAGGTGGTTC
GCAAACTGAACCTTGGCGGGAATGGTGTTAACTTTGAAGCCATTAAACGCGGAGGTGCGAATAATGGTAT
TGACATTTACGTGGAGTACACTGGGCACGGTCTTGTGGATATTCTGGGGTTCCCGGAGCCGAACGTCTAT
ATCACCGCCGACAAGCAGAAGAACGGCATCAAGGCGAACTTCAAGATCCGCCACAACGTGGAGGACGGCA
GCGTGCAGCTCGCCGACCACTACCAGCAGAACACCCCCATCGGCGACGGCCCCGTGCTGCTGCCCGACAA
CCACTACCTGAGCACCCAGTCCGTGCTGAGCAAAGACCCCAACGAGAAGCGCGATCACATGGTCCTGCTG
GAGTTCGTGACCGCCGCCGGGATCACTCTCGGCATGGACGAGCTGTACAAGGGCGGTACCGGAGGGAGCA
TGAGCAAGGGCGAGGAGCTGTTCACCGGGGTGGTGCCCATCCTGGTCGAGCTGGACGGCGACGTAAACGG
CCACAAGTTCAGCGTGCGCGGCGAGGGCGAGGGCGATGCCACCAACGGCAAGCTGACCCTGAAGTTCATC
TGCACCACCGGCAAGCTGCCCGTGCCCTGGCCCACCCTCGTGACCACCCTGACCTACGGCGTGCAGTGCT
TCAGCCGCTACCCCGACCACATGAAGCAGCACGACTTCTTCAAGTCCGCCATGCCCGAAGGCTACGTCCA
GGAGCGCACCATCAGCTTCAAGGACGACGGCACCTACAAGACCCGCGCCGAGGTGAAGTTCGAGGGCGAC
ACCCTGGTGAACCGCATCGAGCTGAAGGGCATCGACTTCAAGGAGGACGGCAACATCCTGGGGCACAAGC
TGGAGTACAACTTTCCGCCGCCCGCGACTACTGATCCAGAAGGTGCATACGAAACCGTGAAGAAGGAGTA
CAAACGTAAATGGAATATTGTATGGCTCAAACCACTGGGATTCAACAATACGTATACGCTTACCGTTAAA
GACGAACTGGCGAAACAGTATAACCTTAAAACCTTCAGTGACTTAGCGAAAATCTCGGATAAGCTGATTC
TGGGTGCAACGATGTGGTTTTTAGAAGGGCCCGATGGTTACCCAGGCCTGCAAAAACTGTACAATTTCAA
ATTCAAGCACACCAAAAGCATGGACATGGGTATTCGCTATACCGCCATTGATAATAACGAAGTTCAGGTA
ATTGATGCCTGGGCCACTGATGGCTTGCTGGTGAGCCACAAATTAAAAATTCTGGAGGATGATAAAGCGT
TCTTCCCGCCGTATTATGCTGCCCCCATCATCCGTCAGGATGTCTTAGATAAGCATCCTGAACTGAAGGA
CGTGCTGAACAAACTCGCGAATCAAATTTCACTGGAAGAAATGCAGAAACTGAATTACAAGGTGGACGGT
GAGGGTCAGGACCCAGCGAAAGTAGCTAAGGAGTTTTTGAAAGAGAAAGGTTTAATTACGCGTGAACAAA
AACTCATCTCAGAAGAGGATCTGAATGCTGTGGGCCAGGACACGCAGGAGGTCATCGTGGTGCCACACTC
CTTGCCCTTTAAGGTGGTGGTGATCTCAGCCATCCTGGCCCTGGTGGTGCTCACCATCATCTCCCTTATC
ATCCTCATCAAATACTTGCAGAAGAGGCGGGAAAGGCGACGCCAGGAGAACGCTAACTCCTTTTGCTATG
AAAATGAGGTAGCCCTGTAGGCGGCCGCTCGAGATCAGCCTCGACTGTGCCTTCTAGTTGCCAGCCATCT
GTTGTTTGCCCCTCCCCCGTGCCTTCCTTGACCCTGGAAGGTGCCACTCCCACTGTCCTTTCCTAATAAA
ATGAGGAAATTGCATCGCATTGTCTGAGTAGGTGTCATTCTATTCTGGGGGGTGGGGTGGGGCAGGACAG
CAAGGGGGAGGATTGGGAAGACAATAGCAGGCGTGCTGGGGATGCGGTGGGCTCTATGGCTTCTGAGGCG
GAAAGAACCAGTGGCGGTAATACGGTTATCCACAGAATCAGGGGATAACGCAGGAAAGAACATGTGAGCA
AAAGGCCAGCAAAAGGCCAGGAACCGTAAAAAGGCCGCGTTGCTGGCGTTTTTCCATAGGCTCCGCCCCC
CTGACGAGCATCACAAAAATCGACGCTCAAGTCAGAGGTGGCGAAACCCGACAGGACTATAAAGATACCA
GGCGTTTCCCCCTGGAAGCTCCCTCGTGCGCTCTCCTGTTCCGACCCTGCCGCTTACCGGATACCTGTCC
GCCTTTCTCCCTTCGGGAAGCGTGGCGCTTTCTCATAGCTCACGCTGTAGGTATCTCAGTTCGGTGTAGG
TCGTTCGCTCCAAGCTGGGCTGTGTGCACGAACCCCCCGTTCAGCCCGACCGCTGCGCCTTATCCGGTAA
CTATCGTCTTGAGTCCAACCCGGTAAGACACGACTTATCGCCACTGGCAGCAGCCACTGGTAACAGGATT
AGCAGAGCGAGGTATGTAGGCGGTGCTACAGAGTTCTTGAAGTGGTGGCCTAACTACGGCTACACTAGAA
GAACAGTATTTGGTATCTGCGCTCTGCTGAAGCCAGTTACCTTCGGAAAAAGAGTTGGTAGCTCTTGATC
CGGCAAACAAACCACCGCTGGTAGCGGTGGTTTTTTTGTTTGCAAGCAGCAGATTACGCGCAGAAAAAAA
GGATCTCAAGAAGATCCTTTGATCTTTTCTACGGGGTCTGACGCTCAGTGGAACGAAAACTCACGTTAAG
GGATTTTGGTCATGAGATTATCAAAAAGGATCTTCACCTAGATCCTTTTAAATTAAAAATGAAGTTTTAA
ATCAATCTAAAGTATATATGAGTAAACTTGGTCTGACAGTTACCAATGCTTAATCAGTGAGGCACCTATC
TCAGCGATCTGTCTATTTCGTTCATCCATAGTTGCCTGACTCCCCGTCGTGTAGATAACTACGATACGGG
AGGGCTTACCATCTGGCCCCAGTGCTGCAATGATACCGCGAGACCCACGCTCACCGGCTCCAGATTTATC
AGCAATAAACCAGCCAGCCGGAAGGGCCGAGCGCAGAAGTGGTCCTGCAACTTTATCCGCCTCCATCCAG
TCTATTAATTGTTGCCGGGAAGCTAGAGTAAGTAGTTCGCCAGTTAATAGTTTGCGCAACGTTGTTGCCA
TTGCTACAGGCATCGTGGTGTCACGCTCGTCGTTTGGTATGGCTTCATTCAGCTCCGGTTCCCAACGATC
AAGGCGAGTTACATGATCCCCCATGTTGTGCAAAAAAGCGGTTAGCTCCTTCGGTCCTCCGATCGTTGTC
AGAAGTAAGTTGGCCGCAGTGTTATCACTCATGGTTATGGCAGCACTGCATAATTCTCTTACTGTCATGC
CATCCGTAAGATGCTTTTCTGTGACTGGTGAGTACTCAACCAAGTCATTCTGAGAATAGTGTATGCGGCG
ACCGAGTTGCTCTTGCCCGGCGTCAATACGGGATAATACCGCGCCACATAGCAGAACTTTAAAAGTGCTC
ATCATTGGAAAACGTTCTTCGGGGCGAAAACTCTCAAGGATCTTACCGCTGTTGAGATCCAGTTCGATGT
AACCCACTCGTGTACCCAACTGATCTTCAGCATCTTTTACTTTCACCAGCGTTTCTGGGTGAGCAAAAAC
AGGAAGGCAAAATGCCGCAAAAAAGGGAATAAGGGCGACACGGAAATGTTGAATACTCATACTCTTCCTT
TTTCAATATTATTGAAGCATTTATCAGGGTTATTGTCTCATGAGCGGATACATATTTGAATGTATTTAGA
AAAATAAACAAATAGGGGTTCCGCGCACATTTCCCCGAAAAGTGCCACCTG
[124 nt withheld, positions 4742-4865]
C
[91 nt withheld, positions 4867-4957]
A
[49 nt withheld, positions 4959-5007]
CCTTTGACGTTGGAGTCCACGTTCTTT
[37 nt withheld, positions 5035-5071]
ACCCTATCTCGGTCTATTCTTTTGATTTATAAGGGATTTTGCCGATTTCGGCCTATTGGTTAAAAAATGA
GCTGATTTAACAAAAATTTAACGCGAATTTTAACAAAATATTAACGCTTACAATTTACG
